Addgene plasmid #114738: AT1G07550 L10_pECIA14
Purpose: Prey vector AT1G07550 L10_pECIA14 should be used with bait vector AT1G07550 L10_pECIA2.
Depositing lab: Youssef Belkhadir. Depositing organization: Gregor Mendel Institute of Molecular Plant Biology. Publication: An extracellular network of Arabidopsis leucine-rich repeat receptor kinases. Smakowska-Luzan E, Mott GA, Parys K, Stegmann M, Howton TC, Layeghifard M, Neuhold J, Lehner A, Kong J, Grunwald K, Weinberger N, Satbhai SB, Mayer D, Busch W, Madalinski M, Stolt-Bergner P, Provart NJ, Mukhtar MS, Zipfel C, Desveaux D, Guttman DS, Belkhadir Y. Nature. 2018 Jan 18;553(7688):342-346. doi: 10.1038/nature25184. Epub 2018 Jan 10. PubMed 29320478.
Backbone
  Vector backbone: pECIA14
  Backbone manufacturer: Chris Garcia (Addgene plasmid # 47051)
  Vector type: Insect Expression
Growth in bacteria
  Bacterial resistance: Ampicillin, 100 μg/mL
  Growth temperature: 37°C
  Growth strain: DH5alpha
  Copy number: High Copy
Gene/Insert
  Gene/Insert name: AT1G07550
  Species: A. thaliana (mustard weed)
  Entrez Gene: AT1G07550 (a.k.a. AT1G07550, F22G5.7, F22G5_7)
  Promoter: Metallothionein (Copper-Inducible)
  Cloning method: Ligation Independent Cloning
Terms and licenses: Academic/Nonprofit Terms; Industry Terms: Not Available to Industry
Depositor comments: Plasmid for secreted expression in Drosophila cell culture by induction via CuSO4. Insert is an extracellular domain of indicated LRR-RK, C-terminally tagged with Pentameric rat COMP helix, Alkaline Phosphatase (human, placental), Flag, and hexahistidine tags. Insert Protein Sequence: SLDCGLASNESPYNEANSNLTYISDADFIQGGKTGNVQKDLLMKLRKPYTVLRYFPDGIRNCYSLNVKQDTNYLIRVMFRYGNYDGLNNSPRFDLYLGPNIWTTIDMGKSGDGVLEEIIHITRSNILDICLVKTGTSTPMISSIELRPLLYDTYIAQTGSLRNYNRFYFTDSNNYIRYPQDVHDRIWVPLILPEWTHINTSHHVIDSIDGYDPPQDVLRTGAMPANASDPMTITWNLKTATDQVYGYIYIAEIMEVQANETREFEVVVNNKVHFDPFRPTRFEAQVMFNNVPLTCEGGFCRLQLIKTPKSTLPPLMNAFEIFTGIEFPQSETNQNDVIAVKNIQASYGLNRISWQGDPCVPKQFLWTGLSCNVIDVSTPPRIVKLDLSSSGLNGVIPPSIQNLTQLQELDLSQNNLTGKVPEFLAKMKYLLVINLSGNKLSGLVPQALLDRKKEGLKLLVDENMICVSCGT
How to cite: AT1G07550 L10_pECIA14 was a gift from Youssef Belkhadir (Addgene plasmid # 114738 ; http://n2t.net/addgene:114738 ; RRID:Addgene_114738)
