[The description below was written by a language model from this plasmid's Addgene catalogue record and pLannotate feature annotations shown in this document.]
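Description:
AT1G07550 L10_pECIA14 is an insect-cell expression plasmid built on the pECIA14 backbone and designed for secreted protein production in Drosophila cell culture. It is maintained in E. coli as a high-copy plasmid through a ColE1/pUC-type origin, with ampicillin selection from the β-lactamase gene. The annotated fragments of lacZα, lacI, rop and bom, along with the lac promoter/operator, appear to be remnants of the bacterial cloning backbone rather than functional parts of the payload. No selectable marker for insect cells is annotated.

The expression cassette is driven by the copper-inducible Drosophila metallothionein promoter, so expression is switched on by adding copper sulfate. A Drosophila BiP signal sequence directs the product into the secretory pathway. It is followed in frame by the extracellular domain of the Arabidopsis thaliana leucine-rich repeat receptor kinase encoded by AT1G07550. This ectodomain is fused at its C-terminus to a COMP coiled-coil helix, which pentamerises the protein. The depositor describes the helix as rat, although the annotation tool matched it to the human homologue. Next come human placental alkaline phosphatase, a FLAG epitope and a hexahistidine tag; the His tag is stated by the depositor but not picked up in the feature table. An SV40 polyadenylation signal lies downstream of the cassette, annotated on the opposite strand.

The plasmid is the "prey" of a paired system, intended for use with the matching bait vector in pECIA2. Pentamerisation raises avidity so that weak extracellular interactions can be captured, and the alkaline phosphatase provides an enzymatic readout of binding. The construct comes from a study mapping the extracellular interaction network among Arabidopsis LRR receptor kinases.
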