Features (pLannotate 1.2.2; 19 found; start..end, strand, type, name):
     23..449     +  promoter       MT promoter: Drosophila metallothionein promoter
    467..520     +  sig_peptide    BiP signal sequence: Drosophila BiP signal sequence
    521..1933    +  CDS            Y1755_ARATH (fragment): Experimental evidence at protein level: Swiss-Prot protein existence level 1. From Arabidopsis thaliana (Mouse-ear cress).
   1916..2134    +  CDS            COMP (fragment): COMP_HUMAN - Experimental evidence at protein level: Swiss-Prot protein existence level 1. May play a role in the structural integrity of cartilage via its interaction with other extracellular matrix proteins such as the collagens and fibronectin. Can mediate the interaction of chondrocytes with the cartilage extracellular matrix through interaction with cell surface integrin receptors. Could play a role in the pathogenesis of osteoarthritis. Potent suppressor of apoptosis in both primary chondrocytes and transformed cells. Suppresses apoptosis by blocking the activation of caspase-3 and by in
   2137..3589    +  CDS            SEAP (fragment): secreted alkaline phosphatase from human placenta The natural enzyme has a C-terminal transmembrane sequence that is replaced by a GPI anchor.
   3626..3655    +  CDS            2xFLAG (fragment): two tandem FLAG® epitope tags
   3761..3895    -  polyA_signal   SV40 poly(A) signal: SV40 polyadenylation signal
   3918..4002    -  CDS            large T antigen (fragment): large T antigen from SV40 (simian virus 40)
   4002..4026    +  misc_feature   MCS (fragment): pUC18/19 multiple cloning site
   4063..4079    -  protein_bind   lac operator: The lac repressor binds to the lac operator to inhibit transcription in E. coli. This inhibition can be relieved by adding lactose or isopropyl-β-D-thiogalactopyranoside (IPTG). lac repressor encoded by lacI
   4087..4117    -  promoter       lac promoter: promoter for the E. coli lac operon
   4132..4153    -  protein_bind   CAP binding site: CAP binding activates transcription in the presence of cAMP. E. coli catabolite activator protein
   4166..4258    -  CDS            lacI (fragment): lac repressor; lacI; The lac repressor binds to the lac operator to inhibit transcription in E. coli. This inhibition can be relieved by adding lactose or isopropyl-β-D-thiogalactopyranoside (IPTG).
   4441..5029    -  rep_origin     ori: high-copy-number ColE1/pMB1/pBR322/pUC origin of replication
   5200..6060    -  CDS            AmpR: β-lactamase; bla; confers resistance to ampicillin, carbenicillin, and related antibiotics
   6061..6165    -  promoter       AmpR promoter: bla
   6260..6295    +  CDS            rop (fragment): Rop protein, which maintains plasmids at low copy number; rop
   6397..6496    +  misc_feature   bom (fragment): basis of mobility region from pBR322
   6502..21      -  CDS            lacZα (fragment) (across the origin): LacZα fragment of β-galactosidase; lacZ fragment
>Addgene plasmid #114738 | AT1G07550 L10_pECIA14 | addgene full sequence | sequence record 270073 | Addgene NGS Result
GTAAAACGACGGCCAGTGAATTAATTCGTTGCAGGACAGGATGTGGTGCCCGATGTGACTAGCTCTTTGC
TGCAGGCCGTCCTATCCTCTGGTTCCGATAAGAGACCCAGAACTCCGGCCCCCCACCGCCCACCGCCACC
CCCATACATATGTGGTACGCAAGTAAGAGTGCCTGCGCATGCCCCATGTGCCCCACCAAGAGCTTTGCAT
CCCATACAAGTCCCCAAAGTGGAGAACCGAACCAATTCTTCGCGGGCAGAACAAAAGCTTCTGCACACGT
CTCCACTCGAATTTGGAGCCGGCCGGCGTGTGCAAAAGAGGTGAATCGAACGAAAGACCCGTGTGTAAAG
CCGCGTTTCCAAAATGTATAAAACCGAGAGCATCTGGCCAATGTGCATCAGTTGTGGTCAGCAGCAAAAT
CAAGTGAATCATCTCAGTGCAACTAAAGGGGGGATCCGATCTCAATATGAAGTTATGCATATTACTGGCC
GTCGTGGCCTTTGTTGGCCTCTCGCTCGGGAGTTTGGATTGTGGATTAGCTTCTAACGAGTCTCCTTACA
ACGAAGCAAATAGCAATCTGACGTACATATCCGATGCTGATTTCATTCAAGGAGGAAAAACTGGTAATGT
CCAAAAAGACTTGCTTATGAAACTCAGGAAGCCATATACGGTTTTGAGATACTTTCCGGATGGAATCCGA
AATTGTTACAGTCTAAATGTCAAGCAAGACACAAATTATCTAATCAGGGTTATGTTTCGATATGGAAACT
ATGACGGGCTTAACAATTCTCCAAGATTCGACCTCTATCTTGGTCCTAATATTTGGACAACCATAGATAT
GGGGAAGTCAGGTGATGGAGTTCTGGAGGAGATCATTCACATCACAAGGTCTAACATCTTGGACATATGT
CTCGTCAAGACAGGGACGAGTACACCAATGATATCATCCATAGAGTTGAGACCCTTGCTATATGATACTT
ATATTGCTCAAACCGGTTCCTTGAGGAATTATAACCGGTTCTATTTCACCGATTCAAACAACTATATACG
TTATCCCCAAGATGTGCATGATAGAATTTGGGTGCCGTTGATATTACCAGAATGGACGCATATAAACACA
AGTCACCACGTTATTGATTCTATAGATGGCTATGACCCACCACAAGATGTACTTAGGACCGGCGCCATGC
CCGCTAATGCCAGTGATCCAATGACCATTACCTGGAATTTGAAGACGGCTACTGACCAGGTTTACGGTTA
TATTTACATCGCCGAGATCATGGAAGTCCAGGCCAATGAAACTAGAGAATTCGAAGTTGTGGTAAATAAT
AAAGTTCATTTCGATCCTTTCCGTCCTACCAGATTTGAAGCACAAGTTATGTTCAACAATGTACCACTGA
CATGCGAGGGAGGATTTTGTCGTCTGCAACTTATAAAAACTCCGAAATCGACTCTTCCACCCTTGATGAA
TGCTTTCGAAATTTTCACGGGCATTGAGTTTCCTCAATCAGAAACAAATCAAAATGATGTCATTGCTGTA
AAGAATATTCAAGCTAGTTATGGACTGAACAGAATCAGCTGGCAGGGCGATCCATGTGTCCCTAAACAGT
TTTTGTGGACTGGCTTAAGCTGCAACGTAATTGATGTGTCCACACCACCAAGAATCGTGAAATTAGATTT
GTCTTCAAGTGGATTAAATGGAGTTATACCACCTAGCATACAAAATCTAACTCAACTTCAAGAACTGGAC
CTGTCCCAAAACAACTTGACTGGTAAAGTGCCTGAATTTCTAGCCAAGATGAAATATTTGTTGGTCATAA
ACTTAAGTGGAAACAAACTTAGCGGTTTGGTTCCTCAAGCCCTTCTTGATAGAAAAAAGGAAGGATTAAA
GCTATTGGTTGACGAAAATATGATTTGTGTGTCTTGCGGTACACTGGAGGTGCTGTTCCAGGGACCAAGC
GGCAATCCCGGCGGCGATCTGGCCCCCCAGATGCTGCGCGAGCTGCAGGAGACCAATGCCGCCCTGCAGG
ACGTGCGCGAGCTGCTGCGCCACCGCGTGAAGGAGATCACCTTCCTGAAGAACACCGTGATGGAGTGCGA
CGCCTGCGGCATGCAGCCCTCTAGAGGCTCCGGCTCCATCATCCCAGTTGAGGAGGAGAACCCGGACTTC
TGGAACCGCGAGGCAGCCGAGGCCCTGGGTGCCGCCAAGAAGCTGCAGCCTGCACAGACAGCCGCCAAGA
ACCTCATCATCTTCCTGGGCGATGGGATGGGGGTGTCTACGGTGACAGCTGCCAGGATCCTAAAAGGGCA
GAAGAAGGACAAACTGGGGCCTGAGATACCCCTGGCCATGGACCGCTTCCCATATGTGGCTCTGTCCAAG
ACATACAATGTAGACAAACATGTGCCAGACAGTGGAGCCACAGCCACGGCCTACCTGTGCGGGGTCAAGG
GCAACTTCCAGACCATTGGCTTGAGTGCAGCCGCCCGCTTTAACCAGTGCAACACGACACGCGGCAACGA
GGTCATCTCCGTGATGAATCGGGCCAAGAAAGCAGGGAAGTCAGTGGGAGTGGTAACCACCACACGAGTG
CAGCACGCCTCGCCAGCCGGCACCTACGCCCACACGGTGAACCGCAACTGGTACTCGGACGCCGACGTGC
CTGCCTCGGCCCGCCAGGAGGGGTGCCAGGACATCGCTACGCAGCTCATCTCCAACATGGACATTGACGT
GATCCTAGGTGGAGGCCGAAAGTACATGTTTCGCATGGGAACCCCAGACCCTGAGTACCCAGATGACTAC
AGCCAAGGTGGGACCAGGCTGGACGGGAAGAATCTGGTGCAGGAATGGCTGGCGAAGCGCCAGGGTGCCC
GGTATGTGTGGAACCGCACTGAGCTCATGCAGGCTTCCCTGGACCCGTCTGTGACCCATCTCATGGGTCT
CTTTGAGCCTGGAGACATGAAATACGAGATCCACCGAGACTCCACACTGGACCCCTCCCTGATGGAGATG
ACAGAGGCTGCCCTGCGCCTGCTGAGCAGGAACCCCCGCGGCTTCTTCCTCTTCGTGGAGGGTGGTCGCA
TCGACCATGGTCATCATGAAAGCAGGGCTTACCGGGCACTGACTGAGACGATCATGTTCGACGACGCCAT
TGAGAGGGCGGGCCAGCTCACCAGCGAGGAGGACACGCTGAGCCTCGTCACTGCCGACCACTCCCACGTC
TTCTCCTTCGGAGGCTACCCCCTGCGAGGGAGCTCCATCTTCGGGCTGGCCCCTGGCAAGGCCCGGGACA
GGAAGGCCTACACGGTCCTCCTATACGGAAACGGTCCAGGCTATGTGCTCAAGGACGGCGCCCGGCCGGA
TGTTACCGAGAGCGAGAGCGGGAGCCCCGAGTATCGGCAGCAGTCAGCAGTGCCCCTGGACGAAGAGACC
CACGCAGGCGAGGACGTGGCGGTGTTCGCGCGCGGCCCGCAGGCGCACCTGGTTCACGGCGTGCAGGAGC
AGACCTTCATAGCGCACGTCATGGCCTTCGCCGCCTGCCTGGAGCCCTACACCGCCTGCGACCTGGCGCC
CCCCGCCGGCACCACCGACGCCGCGCACCCGGGTTCTAGAGGAAGCACCTCCGGCGATAACGATTACAAG
GATGATGATGATAAGGCCAGCGGCACCGGTCATCATCACCATCACCATTGAGTTTAAACCCGCTGATCAG
CCTCGACTGTGCCTTCTAAGGCCTGAGCTCGCTGATCAGCCTCGATCGAGGATCCAGACATGATAAGATA
CATTGATGAGTTTGGACAAACCACAACTAGAATGCAGTGAAAAAAATGCTTTATTTGTGAAATTTGTGAT
GCTATTGCTTTATTTGTAACCATTATAAGCTGCAATAAACAAGTTAACAACAACAATTGCATTCATTTTA
TGTTTCAGGTTCAGGGGGAGGTGTGGGAGGTTTTTTAAAGCAAGTAAAACCTCTACAAATGTGGTATGGC
TGATTATGATCAGTCGACCTGCAGGCATGCAAGCTTGGCGTAATCATGGTCATAGCTGTTTCCTGTGTGA
AATTGTTATCCGCTCACAATTCCACACAACATACGAGCCGGAAGCATAAAGTGTAAAGCCTGGGGTGCCT
AATGAGTGAGCTAACTCACATTAATTGCGTTGCGCTCACTGCCCGCTTTCCAGTCGGGAAACCTGTCGTG
CCAGCTGCATTAATGAATCGGCCAACGCGCGGGGAGAGGCGGTTTGCGTATTGGGCGCTCTTCCGCTTCC
TCGCTCACTGACTCGCTGCGCTCGGTCGTTCGGCTGCGGCGAGCGGTATCAGCTCACTCAAAGGCGGTAA
TACGGTTATCCACAGAATCAGGGGATAACGCAGGAAAGAACATGTGAGCAAAAGGCCAGCAAAAGGCCAG
GAACCGTAAAAAGGCCGCGTTGCTGGCGTTTTTCCATAGGCTCCGCCCCCCTGACGAGCATCACAAAAAT
CGACGCTCAAGTCAGAGGTGGCGAAACCCGACAGGACTATAAAGATACCAGGCGTTTCCCCCTGGAAGCT
CCCTCGTGCGCTCTCCTGTTCCGACCCTGCCGCTTACCGGATACCTGTCCGCCTTTCTCCCTTCGGGAAG
CGTGGCGCTTTCTCATAGCTCACGCTGTAGGTATCTCAGTTCGGTGTAGGTCGTTCGCTCCAAGCTGGGC
TGTGTGCACGAACCCCCCGTTCAGCCCGACCGCTGCGCCTTATCCGGTAACTATCGTCTTGAGTCCAACC
CGGTAAGACACGACTTATCGCCACTGGCAGCAGCCACTGGTAACAGGATTAGCAGAGCGAGGTATGTAGG
CGGTGCTACAGAGTTCTTGAAGTGGTGGCCTAACTACGGCTACACTAGAAGAACAGTATTTGGTATCTGC
GCTCTGCTGAAGCCAGTTACCTTCGGAAAAAGAGTTGGTAGCTCTTGATCCGGCAAACAAACCACCGCTG
GTAGCGGTGGTTTTTTTGTTTGCAAGCAGCAGATTACGCGCAGAAAAAAAGGATCTCAAGAAGATCCTTT
GATCTTTTCTACGGGGTCTGACGCTCAGTGGAACGAAAACTCACGTTAAGGGATTTTGGTCATGAGATTA
TCAAAAAGGATCTTCACCTAGATCCTTTTAAATTAAAAATGAAGTTTTAAATCAATCTAAAGTATATATG
AGTAAACTTGGTCTGACAGTTACCAATGCTTAATCAGTGAGGCACCTATCTCAGCGATCTGTCTATTTCG
TTCATCCATAGTTGCCTGACTCCCCGTCGTGTAGATAACTACGATACGGGAGGGCTTACCATCTGGCCCC
AGTGCTGCAATGATACCGCGAGACCCACGCTCACCGGCTCCAGATTTATCAGCAATAAACCAGCCAGCCG
GAAGGGCCGAGCGCAGAAGTGGTCCTGCAACTTTATCCGCCTCCATCCAGTCTATTAATTGTTGCCGGGA
AGCTAGAGTAAGTAGTTCGCCAGTTAATAGTTTGCGCAACGTTGTTGCCATTGCTACAGGCATCGTGGTG
TCACGCTCGTCGTTTGGTATGGCTTCATTCAGCTCCGGTTCCCAACGATCAAGGCGAGTTACATGATCCC
CCATGTTGTGCAAAAAAGCGGTTAGCTCCTTCGGTCCTCCGATCGTTGTCAGAAGTAAGTTGGCCGCAGT
GTTATCACTCATGGTTATGGCAGCACTGCATAATTCTCTTACTGTCATGCCATCCGTAAGATGCTTTTCT
GTGACTGGTGAGTACTCAACCAAGTCATTCTGAGAATAGTGTATGCGGCGACCGAGTTGCTCTTGCCCGG
CGTCAATACGGGATAATACCGCGCCACATAGCAGAACTTTAAAAGTGCTCATCATTGGAAAACGTTCTTC
GGGGCGAAAACTCTCAAGGATCTTACCGCTGTTGAGATCCAGTTCGATGTAACCCACTCGTGCACCCAAC
TGATCTTCAGCATCTTTTACTTTCACCAGCGTTTCTGGGTGAGCAAAAACAGGAAGGCAAAATGCCGCAA
AAAAGGGAATAAGGGCGACACGGAAATGTTGAATACTCATACTCTTCCTTTTTCAATATTATTGAAGCAT
TTATCAGGGTTATTGTCTCATGAGCGGATACATATTTGAATGTATTTAGAAAAATAAACAAATAGGGGTT
CCGCGCACATTTCCCCGAAAAGTGCCACCTGACGTCTAAGAAACCATTATTATCATGACATTAACCTATA
AAAATAGGCGTATCACGAGGCCCTTTCGTCTCGCGCGTTTCGGTGATGACGGTGAAAACCTCTGACACAT
GCAGCTCCCGGAGACGGTCACAGCTTGTCTGTAAGCGGATGCCGGGAGCAGACAAGCCCGTCAGGGCGCG
TCAGCGGGTGTTGGCGGGTGTCGGGGCTGGCTTAACTATGCGGCATCAGAGCAGATTGTACTGAGAGTGC
ACCATATGCGGTGTGAAATACCGCACAGATGCGTAAGGAGAAAATACCGCATCAGGCGCCATTCGCCATT
CAGGCTGCGCAACTGTTGGGAAGGGCGATCGGTGCGGGCCTCTTCGCTATTACGCCAGCTGGCGAAAGGG
GGATGTGCTGCAAGGCGATTAAGTTGGGTAACGCCAGGGTTTTCCCAGTCACGACGTT
